>Addgene plasmid #137766 | CALCOCO1-HA | depositor full sequence | sequence record 266000 | Full Sequence
TTCGAGCTCGCCCGACATTGATTATTGACTAGTTATTAATAGTAATCAATTACGGGGTCATTAGTTCATA
GCCCATATATGGAGTTCCGCGTTACATAACTTACGGTAAATGGCCCGCCTGGCTGACCGCCCAACGACCC
CCGCCCATTGACGTCAATAATGACGTATGTTCCCATAGTAACGCCAATAGGGACTTTCCATTGACGTCAA
TGGGTGGAGTATTTACGGTAAACTGCCCACTTGGCAGTACATCAAGTGTATCATATGCCAAGTACGCCCC
CTATTGACGTCAATGACGGTAAATGGCCCGCCTGGCATTATGCCCAGTACATGACCTTATGGGACTTTCC
TACTTGGCAGTACATCTACGTATTAGTCATCGCTATTACCATGGTGATGCGGTTTTGGCAGTACATCAAT
GGGCGTGGATAGCGGTTTGACTCACGGGGATTTCCAAGTCTCCACCCCATTGACGTCAATGGGAGTTTGT
TTTGGCACCAAAATCAACGGGACTTTCCAAAATGTCGTAACAACTCCGCCCCATTGACGCAAATGGGCGG
TAGGCGTGTACGGTGGGAGGTCTATATAAGCAGAGCTCGTTTAGTGAACCGTCAGATCGCCTGGAGACGC
CATCCACGCTGTTTTGACCTCCATAGAAGACACCGGGACCGATCCAGCCTCCGCGGCCGGGAACGGTGCA
TTGGAACGCGGATTCCCCGTGCCAAGAGTGACGTAAGTACCGCCTATAGAGTCTATAGGCCCACCCCCTT
GGCTTCGTTAGAACGCGGCTACAATTAATACATAACCTTATGTATCATACACATACGATTTAGGTGACAC
TATAGAATAACATCCACTTTGCCTTTCTCTCCACAGGTGTCCACTTCCCAGGTCCAACTGTACCTCGCGA
GCCAGCCATGGAAGAATCACCACTAAGCCGGGCACCATCCCGTGGTGGAGTCAACTTTCTCAATGTAGCC
CGGACCTACATCCCCAACACCAAGGTGGAATGTCACTACACCCTTCCCCCAGGCACCATGCCCAGTGCCA
GTGACTGGATTGGCATCTTCAAGGTGGAGGCTGCCTGTGTTCGGGATTACCACACATTTGTGTGGTCTTC
CGTGCCTGAAAGTACAACTGATGGTTCCCCCATTCACACCAGTGTCCAGTTCCAAGCCAGCTACCTGCCC
AAACCAGGAGCTCAGCTCTACCAGTTCCGATATGTGAACCGCCAGGGCCAGGTGTGTGGGCAGAGCCCCC
CTTTCCAGTTCCGAGAGCCAAGGCCCATGGATGAACTGGTGACCCTGGAGGAGGCTGATGGGGGCTCTGA
CATCCTGCTGGTTGTCCCCAAGGCAACTGTGTTACAGAACCAGCTCGATGAGAGCCAGCAAGAACGGAAT
GACCTGATGCAGCTGAAGCTACAGCTGGAGGGACAGGTGACAGAGCTGAGGAGCCGAGTGCAGGAGCTCG
AGAGGGCTCTGGCAACTGCCAGGCAGGAGCACACGGAGCTGATGGAACAGTACAAGGGGATTTCCCGGTC
CCATGGGGAGATCACAGAAGAGAGGGACATCCTGAGCCGGCAACAGGGAGACCATGTGGCACGCATCCTG
GAGCTAGAGGATGACATCCAGACCATCAGTGAGAAAGTGCTGACGAAGGAAGTGGAGCTGGACAGGCTTA
GAGACACAGTGAAGGCCCTGACTCGGGAACAAGAGAAGCTCCTTGGGCAACTGAAAGAAGTACAAGCAGA
CAAGGAGCAAAGTGAGGCTGAGCTCCAAGTGGCACAACAGGAGAACCATCACTTAAATTTGGACCTGAAG
GAGGCGAAGAGCTGGCAAGAGGAGCAGAGTGCTCAGGCTCAGCGACTGAAAGACAAGGTGGCCCAGATGA
AGGACACCCTAGGCCAGGCCCAGCAGCGGGTGGCCGAGCTGGAGCCCTTGAAGGAGCAGCTTCGAGGGGC
CCAGGAGCTTGCAGCCTCAAGCCAGCAGAAAGCCACCCTTCTTGGGGAGGAGTTGGCCAGCGCAGCAGCA
GCCAGGGACCGCACCATAGCCGAACTACACCGCAGCCGCCTGGAAGTGGCTGAAGTTAACGGCAGGCTGG
CTGAGCTCGGTTTGCACTTGAAGGAAGAAAAATGCCAATGGAGCAAGGAGCGGGCAGGGCTGCTGCAGAG
TGTGGAGGCAGAGAAGGACAAGATCCTGAAGCTGAGTGCAGAGATACTTCGATTGGAGAAGGCAGTTCAG
GAGGAGAGGACCCAAAACCAAGTGTTCAAGACTGAGCTGGCCCGGGAGAAGGATTCTAGCCTGGTACAGT
TGTCAGAAAGTAAGCGGGAGCTGACAGAGCTGCGGTCAGCCCTGCGTGTGCTCCAGAAGGAAAAGGAGCA
GTTACAGGAGGAGAAACAGGAATTGCTAGAGTACATGAGAAAGCTAGAGGCCCGCCTGGAGAAGGTGGCA
GATGAGAAGTGGAATGAGGATGCCACCACAGAGGATGAGGAGGCCGCTGTGGGGCTGAGCTGCCCGGCAG
CTCTGACAGACTCAGAGGACGAGTCCCCAGAAGACATGAGGCTCCCACCCTATGGCCTTTGTGAGCGTGG
AGACCCAGGCTCCTCTCCTGCTGGGCCTCGAGAGGCTTCTCCCCTTGTTGTCATCAGCCAGCCGGCTCCC
ATTTCTCCTCACCTCTCTGGGCCAGCTGAGGACAGTAGCTCTGACTCGGAGGCTGAAGATGAGAAGTCAG
TCCTGATGGCAGCTGTGCAGAGTGGGGGTGAGGAGGCCAACTTACTGCTTCCTGAACTGGGCAGTGCCTT
CTATGACATGGCCAGTGGCTTTACAGTGGGTACCCTGTCAGAAACCAGCACTGGGGGCCCTGCCACCCCC
ACATGGAAGGAGTGTCCTATCTGTAAGGAGCGCTTTCCTGCTGAGAGTGACAAGGATGCCCTGGAGGACC
ACATGGATGGACACTTCTTTTTCAGCACCCAGGACCCCTTCACCTTTGAGTCTAGAATGTACCCATACGA
CGTCCCAGACTACGCTTAGAAGCTTGGCCGCCATGGCCCAACTTGTTTATTGCAGCTTATAATGGTTACA
AATAAAGCAATAGCATCACAAATTTCACAAATAAAGCATTTTTTTCACTGCATTCTAGTTGTGGTTTGTC
CAAACTCATCAATGTATCTTATCATGTCTGGATCGGGAATTAATTCGGCGCAGCACCATGGCCTGAAATA
ACCTCTGAAAGAGGAACTTGGTTAGGTACCTTCTGAGGCGGAAAGAACCAGCTGTGGAATGTGTGTCAGT
TAGGGTGTGGAAAGTCCCCAGGCTCCCCAGCAGGCAGAAGTATGCAAAGCATGCATCTCAATTAGTCAGC
AACCAGGTGTGGAAAGTCCCCAGGCTCCCCAGCAGGCAGAAGTATGCAAAGCATGCATCTCAATTAGTCA
GCAACCATAGTCCCGCCCCTAACTCCGCCCATCCCGCCCCTAACTCCGCCCAGTTCCGCCCATTCTCCGC
CCCATGGCTGACTAATTTTTTTTATTTATGCAGAGGCCGAGGCCGCCTCGGCCTCTGAGCTATTCCAGAA
GTAGTGAGGAGGCTTTTTTGGAGGCCTAGGCTTTTGCAAAAAGCTGTTAACAGCTTGGCACTGGCCGTCG
TTTTACAACGTCGTGACTGGGAAAACCCTGGCGTTACCCAACTTAATCGCCTTGCAGCACATCCCCCTTT
CGCCAGCTGGCGTAATAGCGAAGAGGCCCGCACCGATCGCCCTTCCCAACAGTTGCGCAGCCTGAATGGC
GAATGGCGCCTGATGCGGTATTTTCTCCTTACGCATCTGTGCGGTATTTCACACCGCATA
[142 nt withheld, positions 3841-3982]
C
[141 nt withheld, positions 3984-4124]
CCTTTGACGTTGGAGTCCACGTTCTTT
[37 nt withheld, positions 4152-4188]
ACCCTATCTCGGGCTATTCTTTTGATTTATAAGGGATTTTGCCGATTTCGGCCTATTGGTTAAAAAATGA
GCTGATTTAACAAAAATTTAACGCGAATTTTAACAAAATATTAACGTTTACAATTTTATGGTGCACTCTC
AGTACAATCTGCTCTGATGCCGCATAGTTAAGCCAGCCCCGACACCCGCCAACACCCGCTGACGCGCCCT
GACGGGCTTGTCTGCTCCCGGCATCCGCTTACAGACAAGCTGTGACCGTCTCCGGGAGCTGCATGTGTCA
GAGGTTTTCACCGTCATCACCGAAACGCGCGAGACGAAAGGGCCTCGTGATACGCCTATTTTTATAGGTT
AATGTCATGATAATAATGGTTTCTTAGACGTCAGGTGGCACTTTTCGGGGAAATGTGCGCGGAACCCCTA
TTTGTTTATTTTTCTAAATACATTCAAATATGTATCCGCTCATGAGACAATAACCCTGATAAATGCTTCA
ATAATATTGAAAAAGGAAGAGTATGAGTATTCAACATTTCCGTGTCGCCCTTATTCCCTTTTTTGCGGCA
TTTTGCCTTCCTGTTTTTGCTCACCCAGAAACGCTGGTGAAAGTAAAAGATGCTGAAGATCAGTTGGGTG
CACGAGTGGGTTACATCGAACTGGATCTCAACAGCGGTAAGATCCTTGAGAGTTTTCGCCCCGAAGAACG
TTTTCCAATGATGAGCACTTTTAAAGTTCTGCTATGTGGCGCGGTATTATCCCGTATTGACGCCGGGCAA
GAGCAACTCGGTCGCCGCATACACTATTCTCAGAATGACTTGGTTGAGTACTCACCAGTCACAGAAAAGC
ATCTTACGGATGGCATGACAGTAAGAGAATTATGCAGTGCTGCCATAACCATGAGTGATAACACTGCGGC
CAACTTACTTCTGACAACGATCGGAGGACCGAAGGAGCTAACCGCTTTTTTGCACAACATGGGGGATCAT
GTAACTCGCCTTGATCGTTGGGAACCGGAGCTGAATGAAGCCATACCAAACGACGAGCGTGACACCACGA
TGCCTGTAGCAATGGCAACAACGTTGCGCAAACTATTAACTGGCGAACTACTTACTCTAGCTTCCCGGCA
ACAATTAATAGACTGGATGGAGGCGGATAAAGTTGCAGGACCACTTCTGCGCTCGGCCCTTCCGGCTGGC
TGGTTTATTGCTGATAAATCTGGAGCCGGTGAGCGTGGGTCTCGCGGTATCATTGCAGCACTGGGGCCAG
ATGGTAAGCCCTCCCGTATCGTAGTTATCTACACGACGGGGAGTCAGGCAACTATGGATGAACGAAATAG
ACAGATCGCTGAGATAGGTGCCTCACTGATTAAGCATTGGTAACTGTCAGACCAAGTTTACTCATATATA
CTTTAGATTGATTTAAAACTTCATTTTTAATTTAAAAGGATCTAGGTGAAGATCCTTTTTGATAATCTCA
TGACCAAAATCCCTTAACGTGAGTTTTCGTTCCACTGAGCGTCAGACCCCGTAGAAAAGATCAAAGGATC
TTCTTGAGATCCTTTTTTTCTGCGCGTAATCTGCTGCTTGCAAACAAAAAAACCACCGCTACCAGCGGTG
GTTTGTTTGCCGGATCAAGAGCTACCAACTCTTTTTCCGAAGGTAACTGGCTTCAGCAGAGCGCAGATAC
CAAATACTGTTCTTCTAGTGTAGCCGTAGTTAGGCCACCACTTCAAGAACTCTGTAGCACCGCCTACATA
CCTCGCTCTGCTAATCCTGTTACCAGTGGCTGCTGCCAGTGGCGATAAGTCGTGTCTTACCGGGTTGGAC
TCAAGACGATAGTTACCGGATAAGGCGCAGCGGTCGGGCTGAACGGGGGGTTCGTGCACACAGCCCAGCT
TGGAGCGAACGACCTACACCGAACTGAGATACCTACAGCGTGAGCTATGAGAAAGCGCCACGCTTCCCGA
AGGGAGAAAGGCGGACAGGTATCCGGTAAGCGGCAGGGTCGGAACAGGAGAGCGCACGAGGGAGCTTCCA
GGGGGAAACGCCTGGTATCTTTATAGTCCTGTCGGGTTTCGCCACCTCTGACTTGAGCGTCGATTTTTGT
GATGCTCGTCAGGGGGGCGGAGCCTATGGAAAAACGCCAGCAACGCGGCCTTTTTACGGTTCCTGGCCTT
TTGCTGGCCTTTTGCTCACATGTTCTTTCCTGCGTTATCCCCTGATTCTGTGGATAACCGTATTACCGCC
TTTGAGTGAGCTGATACCGCTCGCCGCAGCCGAACGACCGAGCGCAGCGAGTCAGTGAGCGAGGAAGCGG
AAGAGCGCCCAATACGCAAACCGCCTCTCCCCGCGCGTTGGCCGATTCATTAATGCAGCTGGCACGACAG
GTTTCCCGACTGGAAAGCGGGCAGTGAGCGCAACGCAATTAATGTGAGTTAGCTCACTCATTAGGCACCC
CAGGCTTTACACTTTATGCTTCCGGCTCGTATGTTGTGTGGAATTGTGAGCGGATAACAATTTCACACAG
GAAACAGCTATGACATGATTACGAATTAA
Features (pLannotate 1.2.2; 20 found; start..end, strand, type, name):
     14..393     +  enhancer       CMV enhancer: human cytomegalovirus immediate early enhancer
    394..597     +  promoter       CMV promoter: human cytomegalovirus (CMV) immediate early promoter
    733..776     +  intron         CMV intron (fragment): modified intron A from human cytomegalovirus
    828..846     +  promoter       SP6 promoter: promoter for bacteriophage SP6 RNA polymerase
    850..885     +  CDS            IgH signal sequence (fragment): signal sequence from the mouse immunoglobulin heavy chain variable region
    918..2990    +  CDS            CALCOCO1: CACO1_HUMAN - Also known as KIAA1536. Experimental evidence at protein level: Swiss-Prot protein existence level 1. Seems to enhance inorganic pyrophosphatase thus activating phosphogluomutase (PMG). Probably functions as component of the calphoglin complex, which is involved in linking cellular metabolism (phosphate and glucose metabolism) with other core functions including protein synthesis and degradation, calcium signaling and cell growth. From Homo sapiens (Human).
   3050..3184    +  polyA_signal   SV40 poly(A) signal: SV40 polyadenylation signal
   3253..3610    +  promoter       SV40 promoter: SV40 enhancer and early promoter
   3629..3783    +  CDS            lacZα (fragment): LacZα fragment of β-galactosidase; lacZ fragment
   3789..3840    -  misc_feature   bom (fragment): basis of mobility region from pBR322
   3859..4239    +  rep_origin     M13 ori (sequence partly withheld): M13 bacteriophage origin of replication; arrow indicates direction of (+) strand synthesis
   4315..4364    -  misc_feature   bom (fragment): basis of mobility region from pBR322
   4466..4501    -  CDS            rop (fragment): Rop protein, which maintains plasmids at low copy number; rop
   4596..4700    +  promoter       AmpR promoter: bla
   4701..5561    +  CDS            AmpR: β-lactamase; bla; confers resistance to ampicillin, carbenicillin, and related antibiotics
   5732..6320    +  rep_origin     ori: high-copy-number ColE1/pMB1/pBR322/pUC origin of replication
   6503..6595    +  CDS            lacI (fragment): lac repressor; lacI; The lac repressor binds to the lac operator to inhibit transcription in E. coli. This inhibition can be relieved by adding lactose or isopropyl-β-D-thiogalactopyranoside (IPTG).
   6608..6629    +  protein_bind   CAP binding site: CAP binding activates transcription in the presence of cAMP. E. coli catabolite activator protein
   6644..6674    +  promoter       lac promoter: promoter for the E. coli lac operon
   6682..6698    +  protein_bind   lac operator: The lac repressor binds to the lac operator to inhibit transcription in E. coli. This inhibition can be relieved by adding lactose or isopropyl-β-D-thiogalactopyranoside (IPTG). lac repressor encoded by lacI
