>Addgene plasmid #137766 | CALCOCO1-HA | addgene full sequence | sequence record 273236 | Addgene NGS Result
TTCGAGCTCGCCCGACATTGATTATTGACTAGTTATTAATAGTAATCAATTACGGGGTCATTAGTTCATA
GCCCATATATGGAGTTCCGCGTTACATAACTTACGGTAAATGGCCCGCCTGGCTGACCGCCCAACGACCC
CCGCCCATTGACGTCAATAATGACGTATGTTCCCATAGTAACGCCAATAGGGACTTTCCATTGACGTCAA
TGGGTGGAGTATTTACGGTAAACTGCCCACTTGGCAGTACATCAAGTGTATCATATGCCAAGTACGCCCC
CTATTGACGTCAATGACGGTAAATGGCCCGCCTGGCATTATGCCCAGTACATGACCTTATGGGACTTTCC
TACTTGGCAGTACATCTACGTATTAGTCATCGCTATTACCATGGTGATGCGGTTTTGGCAGTACATCAAT
GGGCGTGGATAGCGGTTTGACTCACGGGGATTTCCAAGTCTCCACCCCATTGACGTCAATGGGAGTTTGT
TTTGGCACCAAAATCAACGGGACTTTCCAAAATGTCGTAACAACTCCGCCCCATTGACGCAAATGGGCGG
TAGGCGTGTACGGTGGGAGGTCTATATAAGCAGAGCTCGTTTAGTGAACCGTCAGATCGCCTGGAGACGC
CATCCACGCTGTTTTGACCTCCATAGAAGACACCGGGACCGATCCAGCCTCCGCGGCCGGGAACGGTGCA
TTGGAACGCGGATTCCCCGTGCCAAGAGTGACGTAAGTACCGCCTATAGAGTCTATAGGCCCACCCCCTT
GGCTTCGTTAGAACGCGGCTACAATTAATACATAACCTTATGTATCATACACATACGATTTAGGTGACAC
TATAGAATAACATCCACTTTGCCTTTCTCTCCACAGGTGTCCACTCCCAGGTCCAACTGTACCTCGCGAG
CCAGCCATGGAAGAATCACCACTAAGCCGGGCACCATCCCGTGGTGGAGTCAACTTTCTCAATGTAGCCC
GGACCTACATCCCCAACACCAAGGTGGAATGTCACTACACCCTTCCCCCAGGCACCATGCCCAGTGCCAG
TGACTGGATTGGCATCTTCAAGGTGGAGGCTGCCTGTGTTCGGGATTACCACACATTTGTGTGGTCTTCC
GTGCCTGAAAGTACAACTGATGGTTCCCCCATTCACACCAGTGTCCAGTTCCAAGCCAGCTACCTGCCCA
AACCAGGAGCTCAGCTCTACCAGTTCCGATATGTGAACCGCCAGGGCCAGGTGTGTGGGCAGAGCCCCCC
TTTCCAGTTCCGAGAGCCAAGGCCCATGGATGAACTGGTGACCCTGGAGGAGGCTGATGGGGGCTCTGAC
ATCCTGCTGGTTGTCCCCAAGGCAACTGTGTTACAGAACCAGCTCGATGAGAGCCAGCAAGAACGGAATG
ACCTGATGCAGCTGAAGCTACAGCTGGAGGGACAGGTGACAGAGCTGAGGAGCCGAGTGCAGGAGCTCGA
GAGGGCTCTGGCAACTGCCAGGCAGGAGCACACGGAGCTGATGGAACAGTACAAGGGGATTTCCCGGTCC
CATGGGGAGATCACAGAAGAGAGGGACATCCTGAGCCGGCAACAGGGAGACCATGTGGCACGCATCCTGG
AGCTAGAGGATGACATCCAGACCATCAGTGAGAAAGTGCTGACGAAGGAAGTGGAGCTGGACAGGCTTAG
AGACACAGTGAAGGCCCTGACTCGGGAACAAGAGAAGCTCCTTGGGCAACTGAAAGAAGTACAAGCAGAC
AAGGAGCAAAGTGAGGCTGAGCTCCAAGTGGCACAACAGGAGAACCATCACTTAAATTTGGACCTGAAGG
AGGCGAAGAGCTGGCAAGAGGAGCAGAGTGCTCAGGCTCAGCGACTGAAAGACAAGGTGGCCCAGATGAA
GGACACCCTAGGCCAGGCCCAGCAGCGGGTGGCCGAGCTGGAGCCCTTGAAGGAGCAGCTTCGAGGGGCC
CAGGAGCTTGCAGCCTCAAGCCAGCAGAAAGCCACCCTTCTTGGGGAGGAGTTGGCCAGTGCAGCAGCAG
CCAGGGACCGCACCATAGCCGAACTACACCGCAGCCGCCTGGAAGTGGCTGAAGTTAACGGCAGGCTGGC
TGAGCTCGGTTTGCACTTGAAGGAAGAAAAATGCCAATGGAGCAAGGAGCGGGCAGGGCTGCTGCAGAGT
GTGGAGGCAGAGAAGGACAAGATCCTGAAGCTGAGTGCAGAGATACTTCGATTGGAGAAGGCAGTTCAGG
AGGAGAGGACCCAAAACCAAGTGTTCAAGACTGAGCTGGCCCGGGAGAAGGATTCTAGCCTGGTACAGTT
GTCAGAAAGTAAGCGGGAGCTGACAGAGCTGCGGTCAGCCCTGCGTGTGCTCCAGAAGGAAAAGGAGCAG
TTACAGGAGGAGAAACAGGAATTGCTAGAGTACATGAGAAAGCTAGAGGCCCGCCTGGAGAAGGTGGCAG
ATGAGAAGTGGAATGAGGATGCCACCACAGAGGATGAGGAGGCCGCTGTGGGGCTGAGCTGCCCGGCAGC
TCTGACAGACTCAGAGGACGAGTCCCCAGAAGACATGAGGCTCCCACCCTATGGCCTTTGTGAGCGTGGA
GACCCAGGCTCCTCTCCTGCTGGGCCTCGAGAGGCTTCTCCCCTTGTTGTCATCAGCCAGCCGGCTCCCA
TTTCTCCTCACCTCTCTGGGCCAGCTGAGGACAGTAGCTCTGACTCGGAGGCTGAAGATGAGAAGTCAGT
CCTGATGGCAGCTGTGCAGAGTGGGGGTGAGGAGGCCAACTTACTGCTTCCTGAACTGGGCAGTGCCTTC
TATGACATGGCCAGTGGCTTTACAGTGGGTACCCTGTCAGAAACCAGCACTGGGGGCCCTGCCACCCCCA
CATGGAAGGAGTGTCCTATCTGTAAGGAGCGCTTTCCTGCTGAGAGTGACAAGGATGCCCTGGAGGACCA
CATGGATGGACACTTCTTTTTCAGCACCCAGGACCCCTTCACCTTTGAGTCTAGAATGTACCCATACGAC
GTCCCAGACTACGCTGGTACCTAGAAGCTTGGCCGCCATGGCCCAACTTGTTTATTGCAGCTTATAATGG
TTACAAATAAAGCAATAGCATCACAAATTTCACAAATAAAGCATTTTTTTCACTGCATTCTAGTTGTGGT
TTGTCCAAACTCATCAATGTATCTTATCATGTCTGGATCGGGAATTAATTCGGCGCAGCACCATGGCCTG
AAATAACCTCTGAAAGAGGAACTTGGTTAGGTACCTTCTGAGGCGGAAAGAACCAGCTGTGGAATGTGTG
TCAGTTAGGGTGTGGAAAGTCCCCAGGCTCCCCAGCAGGCAGAAGTATGCAAAGCATGCATCTCAATTAG
TCAGCAACCAGGTGTGGAAAGTCCCCAGGCTCCCCAGCAGGCAGAAGTATGCAAAGCATGCATCTCAATT
AGTCAGCAACCATAGTCCCGCCCCTAACTCCGCCCATCCCGCCCCTAACTCCGCCCAGTTCCGCCCATTC
TCCGCCCCATGGCTGACTAATTTTTTTTATTTATGCAGAGGCCGAGGCCGCCTCGGCCTCTGAGCTATTC
CAGAAGTAGTGAGGAGGCTTTTTTGGAGGCCTAGGCTTTTGCAAAAAGCTGTTAACAGCTTGGCACTGGC
CGTCGTTTTACAACGTCGTGACTGGGAAAACCCTGGCGTTACCCAACTTAATCGCCTTGCAGCACATCCC
CCTTTCGCCAGCTGGCGTAATAGCGAAGAGGCCCGCACCGATCGCCCTTCCCAACAGTTGCGCAGCCTGA
ATGGCGAATGGCGCCTGATGCGGTATTTTCTCCTTACGCATCTGTGCGGTATTTCACACCGCATA
[142 nt withheld, positions 3846-3987]
C
[141 nt withheld, positions 3989-4129]
CCTTTGACGTTGGAGTCCACGTTCTTT
[37 nt withheld, positions 4157-4193]
ACCCTATCTCGGGCTATTCTTTTGATTTATAAGGGATTTTGCCGATTTCGGCCTATTGGTTAAAAAATGA
GCTGATTTAACAAAAATTTAACGCGAATTTTAACAAAATATTAACGTTTACAATTTTATGGTGCACTCTC
AGTACAATCTGCTCTGATGCCGCATAGTTAAGCCAGCCCCGACACCCGCCAACACCCGCTGACGCGCCCT
GACGGGCTTGTCTGCTCCCGGCATCCGCTTACAGACAAGCTGTGACCGTCTCCGGGAGCTGCATGTGTCA
GAGGTTTTCACCGTCATCACCGAAACGCGCGAGACGAAAGGGCCTCGTGATACGCCTATTTTTATAGGTT
AATGTCATGATAATAATGGTTTCTTAGACGTCAGGTGGCACTTTTCGGGGAAATGTGCGCGGAACCCCTA
TTTGTTTATTTTTCTAAATACATTCAAATATGTATCCGCTCATGAGACAATAACCCTGATAAATGCTTCA
ATAATATTGAAAAAGGAAGAGTATGAGTATTCAACATTTCCGTGTCGCCCTTATTCCCTTTTTTGCGGCA
TTTTGCCTTCCTGTTTTTGCTCACCCAGAAACGCTGGTGAAAGTAAAAGATGCTGAAGATCAGTTGGGTG
CACGAGTGGGTTACATCGAACTGGATCTCAACAGCGGTAAGATCCTTGAGAGTTTTCGCCCCGAAGAACG
TTTTCCAATGATGAGCACTTTTAAAGTTCTGCTATGTGGCGCGGTATTATCCCGTATTGACGCCGGGCAA
GAGCAACTCGGTCGCCGCATACACTATTCTCAGAATGACTTGGTTGAGTACTCACCAGTCACAGAAAAGC
ATCTTACGGATGGCATGACAGTAAGAGAATTATGCAGTGCTGCCATAACCATGAGTGATAACACTGCGGC
CAACTTACTTCTGACAACGATCGGAGGACCGAAGGAGCTAACCGCTTTTTTGCACAACATGGGGGATCAT
GTAACTCGCCTTGATCGTTGGGAACCGGAGCTGAATGAAGCCATACCAAACGACGAGCGTGACACCACGA
TGCCTGTAGCAATGGCAACAACGTTGCGCAAACTATTAACTGGCGAACTACTTACTCTAGCTTCCCGGCA
ACAATTAATAGACTGGATGGAGGCGGATAAAGTTGCAGGACCACTTCTGCGCTCGGCCCTTCCGGCTGGC
TGGTTTATTGCTGATAAATCTGGAGCCGGTGAGCGTGGGTCTCGCGGTATCATTGCAGCACTGGGGCCAG
ATGGTAAGCCCTCCCGTATCGTAGTTATCTACACGACGGGGAGTCAGGCAACTATGGATGAACGAAATAG
ACAGATCGCTGAGATAGGTGCCTCACTGATTAAGCATTGGTAACTGTCAGACCAAGTTTACTCATATATA
CTTTAGATTGATTTAAAACTTCATTTTTAATTTAAAAGGATCTAGGTGAAGATCCTTTTTGATAATCTCA
TGACCAAAATCCCTTAACGTGAGTTTTCGTTCCACTGAGCGTCAGACCCCGTAGAAAAGATCAAAGGATC
TTCTTGAGATCCTTTTTTTCTGCGCGTAATCTGCTGCTTGCAAACAAAAAAACCACCGCTACCAGCGGTG
GTTTGTTTGCCGGATCAAGAGCTACCAACTCTTTTTCCGAAGGTAACTGGCTTCAGCAGAGCGCAGATAC
CAAATACTGTTCTTCTAGTGTAGCCGTAGTTAGGCCACCACTTCAAGAACTCTGTAGCACCGCCTACATA
CCTCGCTCTGCTAATCCTGTTACCAGTGGCTGCTGCCAGTGGCGATAAGTCGTGTCTTACCGGGTTGGAC
TCAAGACGATAGTTACCGGATAAGGCGCAGCGGTCGGGCTGAACGGGGGGTTCGTGCACACAGCCCAGCT
TGGAGCGAACGACCTACACCGAACTGAGATACCTACAGCGTGAGCTATGAGAAAGCGCCACGCTTCCCGA
AGGGAGAAAGGCGGACAGGTATCCGGTAAGCGGCAGGGTCGGAACAGGAGAGCGCACGAGGGAGCTTCCA
GGGGGAAACGCCTGGTATCTTTATAGTCCTGTCGGGTTTCGCCACCTCTGACTTGAGCGTCGATTTTTGT
GATGCTCGTCAGGGGGGCGGAGCCTATGGAAAAACGCCAGCAACGCGGCCTTTTTACGGTTCCTGGCCTT
TTGCTGGCCTTTTGCTCACATGTTCTTTCCTGCGTTATCCCCTGATTCTGTGGATAACCGTATTACCGCC
TTTGAGTGAGCTGATACCGCTCGCCGCAGCCGAACGACCGAGCGCAGCGAGTCAGTGAGCGAGGAAGCGG
AAGAGCGCCCAATACGCAAACCGCCTCTCCCCGCGCGTTGGCCGATTCATTAATGCAGCTGGCACGACAG
GTTTCCCGACTGGAAAGCGGGCAGTGAGCGCAACGCAATTAATGTGAGTTAGCTCACTCATTAGGCACCC
CAGGCTTTACACTTTATGCTTCCGGCTCGTATGTTGTGTGGAATTGTGAGCGGATAACAATTTCACACAG
GAAACAGCTATGACATGATTACGAATTAA
Features (pLannotate 1.2.2; 20 found; start..end, strand, type, name):
     14..393     +  enhancer       CMV enhancer: human cytomegalovirus immediate early enhancer
    394..597     +  promoter       CMV promoter: human cytomegalovirus (CMV) immediate early promoter
    733..776     +  intron         CMV intron (fragment): modified intron A from human cytomegalovirus
    828..846     +  promoter       SP6 promoter: promoter for bacteriophage SP6 RNA polymerase
    850..887     +  CDS            IgH signal sequence (fragment): signal sequence from the mouse immunoglobulin heavy chain variable region
    917..2989    +  CDS            CALCOCO1: CACO1_HUMAN - Also known as KIAA1536. Experimental evidence at protein level: Swiss-Prot protein existence level 1. Seems to enhance inorganic pyrophosphatase thus activating phosphogluomutase (PMG). Probably functions as component of the calphoglin complex, which is involved in linking cellular metabolism (phosphate and glucose metabolism) with other core functions including protein synthesis and degradation, calcium signaling and cell growth. From Homo sapiens (Human).
   3055..3189    +  polyA_signal   SV40 poly(A) signal: SV40 polyadenylation signal
   3258..3615    +  promoter       SV40 promoter: SV40 enhancer and early promoter
   3634..3788    +  CDS            lacZα (fragment): LacZα fragment of β-galactosidase; lacZ fragment
   3794..3845    -  misc_feature   bom (fragment): basis of mobility region from pBR322
   3864..4244    +  rep_origin     M13 ori (sequence partly withheld): M13 bacteriophage origin of replication; arrow indicates direction of (+) strand synthesis
   4320..4369    -  misc_feature   bom (fragment): basis of mobility region from pBR322
   4471..4506    -  CDS            rop (fragment): Rop protein, which maintains plasmids at low copy number; rop
   4601..4705    +  promoter       AmpR promoter: bla
   4706..5566    +  CDS            AmpR: β-lactamase; bla; confers resistance to ampicillin, carbenicillin, and related antibiotics
   5737..6325    +  rep_origin     ori: high-copy-number ColE1/pMB1/pBR322/pUC origin of replication
   6508..6600    +  CDS            lacI (fragment): lac repressor; lacI; The lac repressor binds to the lac operator to inhibit transcription in E. coli. This inhibition can be relieved by adding lactose or isopropyl-β-D-thiogalactopyranoside (IPTG).
   6613..6634    +  protein_bind   CAP binding site: CAP binding activates transcription in the presence of cAMP. E. coli catabolite activator protein
   6649..6679    +  promoter       lac promoter: promoter for the E. coli lac operon
   6687..6703    +  protein_bind   lac operator: The lac repressor binds to the lac operator to inhibit transcription in E. coli. This inhibition can be relieved by adding lactose or isopropyl-β-D-thiogalactopyranoside (IPTG). lac repressor encoded by lacI
