[The description below was written by a language model from this plasmid's Addgene catalogue record and pLannotate feature annotations shown in this document.]
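Description:
CALCOCO1-HA is a mammalian expression plasmid built on the pRK5 backbone that produces human CALCOCO1 (also known as Cocoa or calphoglin) carrying a C-terminal HA epitope tag. It is propagated in E. coli as a high-copy plasmid through a ColE1/pUC-type origin and selected with ampicillin via the β-lactamase gene. An M13 phage origin is also present, which in principle allows single-stranded DNA production. No mammalian selection marker is annotated, so the construct appears suited to transient transfection.

Expression is driven by the human cytomegalovirus immediate-early enhancer and promoter, followed by a fragment of CMV intron A and a short stretch annotated as part of an immunoglobulin heavy-chain signal sequence. These most likely reflect the hybrid splice region of the pRK5 leader rather than a functional secretion signal. An SP6 promoter sits just upstream of the insert and could support in vitro transcription. The roughly 2.1 kb CALCOCO1 coding sequence is followed by an SV40 polyadenylation signal. The HA tag is listed in the catalogue entry but was not annotated separately in the feature tables; it presumably lies in the short gap between the CALCOCO1 annotation and the poly(A) signal. An SV40 enhancer/early promoter region lies downstream, and the lacZα, lacI, rop and bom fragments and lac promoter/operator elements are backbone remnants.

Two full-length sequence records are provided, one from the depositor and one from repository sequencing. They differ by only a few nucleotides in length and give the same feature layout. The stated purpose is expression and localization of tagged CALCOCO1, and the associated work concerns its role in MTOR-regulated selective autophagy.
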