Addgene plasmid #137766: CALCOCO1-HA
Purpose: Expression and localization of tagged CALCOCO1
Depositing lab: Carol Mercer. Publication: Mass spectrometry proteomics reveals a function for mammalian CALCOCO1 in MTOR-regulated selective autophagy. Stefely JA, Zhang Y, Freiberger EC, Kwiecien NW, Thomas HE, Davis AM, Lowry ND, Vincent CE, Shishkova E, Clark NA, Medvedovic M, Coon JJ, Pagliarini DJ, Mercer CA. Autophagy. 2020 Jan 23. doi: 10.1080/15548627.2020.1719746. PubMed 31971854.
Backbone
  Vector backbone: pRK5
  Vector type: Mammalian Expression
Growth in bacteria
  Bacterial resistance: Ampicillin, 100 μg/mL
  Growth temperature: 37°C
  Growth strain: DH5alpha
  Copy number: High Copy
Gene/Insert
  Gene/Insert name: CALCOCO1
  Species: H. sapiens (human)
  Entrez Gene: CALCOCO1 (a.k.a. Cocoa, PP13275, calphoglin)
  Promoter: CMV
  Tag / fusion protein: HA (C terminal on insert)
  Cloning method: Restriction Enzyme; 5′ cloning site NruI (unknown if destroyed); 3′ cloning site XbaI (unknown if destroyed)
Terms and licenses: Academic/Nonprofit Terms; Industry Terms: Not Available to Industry
How to cite: CALCOCO1-HA was a gift from Carol Mercer (Addgene plasmid # 137766 ; http://n2t.net/addgene:137766 ; RRID:Addgene_137766)
